>Addgene plasmid #61510 | Cyto-ABKAR | addgene full sequence | sequence record 309707 | Addgene NGS Result
GACATTGATTATTGACTAGTTATTAATAGTAATCAATTACGGGGTCATTAGTTCATAGCCCATATATGGA
GTTCCGCGTTACATAACTTACGGTAAATGGCCCGCCTGGCTGACCGCCCAACGACCCCCGCCCATTGACG
TCAATAATGACGTATGTTCCCATAGTAACGCCAATAGGGACTTTCCATTGACGTCAATGGGTGGAGTATT
TACGGTAAACTGCCCACTTGGCAGTACATCAAGTGTATCATATGCCAAGTACGCCCCCTATTGACGTCAA
TGACGGTAAATGGCCCGCCTGGCATTATGCCCAGTACATGACCTTATGGGACTTTCCTACTTGGCAGTAC
ATCTACGTATTAGTCATCGCTATTACCATGGTGATGCGGTTTTGGCAGTACATCAATGGGCGTGGATAGC
GGTTTGACTCACGGGGATTTCCAAGTCTCCACCCCATTGACGTCAATGGGAGTTTGTTTTGGCACCAAAA
TCAACGGGACTTTCCAAAATGTCGTAACAACTCCGCCCCATTGACGCAAATGGGCGGTAGGCGTGTACGG
TGGGAGGTCTATATAAGCAGAGCTCTCTGGCTAACTAGAGAACCCACTGCTTACTGGCTTATCGAAATTA
ATACGACTCACTATAGGGAGACCCAAGCTTGCGGCCGCCACCATGGTGCGGGGTTCTCATCATCATCATC
ATCATGGTATGGCTAGCATGACTGGTGGACAGCAAATGGGTCGGGATCTGTACGACGATGACGATAAGGA
TCCCATGGTGAGCAAGGGCGAGGAGCTGTTCACCGGGGTGGTGCCCATCCTGGTCGAGCTGGACGGCGAC
GTAAACGGCCACAAGTTCAGCGTGTCCGGCGAGGGCGAGGGCGATGCCACCTACGGCAAGCTGACCCTGA
AGTTCATCTGCACCACCGGCAAGCTGCCCGTGCCCTGGCCCACCCTCGTGACCACCCTGAGCTGGGGCGT
GCAGTGCTTCGCCCGCTACCCCGACCACATGAAGCAGCACGACTTCTTCAAGTCCGCCATGCCCGAAGGC
TACGTCCAGGAGCGCACCATCTTCTTCAAGGACGACGGCAACTACAAGACCCGCGCCGAGGTGAAGTTCG
AGGGCGACACCCTGGTGAACCGCATCGAGCTGAAGGGCATCGACTTCAAGGAGGACGGCAACATCCTGGG
GCACAAGCTGGAGTACAACGCCATCCACGGCAACGTCTATATCACCGCCGACAAGCAGAAGAACGGCATC
AAGGCCAACTTCGGCCTCAACTGCAACATCGAGGACGGCAGCGTGCAGCTCGCCGACCACTACCAGCAGA
ACACCCCCATCGGCGACGGCCCCGTGCTGCTGCCCGACAACCACTACCTGAGCACCCAGTCCAAGCTGAG
CAAAGACCCCAACGAGAAGCGCGATCACATGGTCCTGCTGGAGTTCGTGACCGCCGCCGGGATCACTCTC
GGCATGGACGAGCTGTACAAGCGCATGCATAAGTTTTCTCAAGAACAGATCGGCGAAAACATTGTGTGCA
GGGTCATTTGTACCACGGGTCAAATTCCCATCCGAGATTTGTCAGCTGATATTTCACAAGTGCTTAAGGA
AAAACGATCCATAAAGAAAGTTTGGACATTTGGTAGAAACCCAGCCTGTGACTATCATTTAGGAAACATT
TCAAGACTGTCAAATAAGCATTTCCAAATACTACTAGGAGAAGACGGTAACCTTTTATTGAATGACATTT
CCACTAATGGGACCTGGTTAAATGGGCAAAAAGTCGAGAAGAACAGCAATCAGTTACTGTCTCAAGGTGA
TGAAATAACCGTTGGTGTAGGCGTGGAATCAGATATTTTATCTCTGGTCATTTTCATAAACGACAAATTT
AAGCAGTGCCTCGAGCAGAACAAAGTTGATCGCTCTGCAGGTAAGCCAGGCAGCGGCGAGGGCAGCACCA
AGATGCGTCGTGTCGCCACCCTGGTGGACCTCGGCACCGGCGGCAGCGAGCTCATGGGCGGCGTGCAGCT
CGCCGACCACTACCAGCAGAACACCCCCATCGGCGACGGCCCCGTGCTGCTGCCCGACAACCACTACCTG
AGCTACCAGTCCAAGCTGAGCAAAGACCCCAACGAGAAGCGCGATCACATGGTCCTGCTGGAGTTCGTGA
CCGCCGCCGGGATCACTCTCGGCATGGACGAGCTGTACAAGGGAGGTACCGGTGGATCTATGGTGAGCAA
GGGCGAGGAGCTGTTCACCGGGGTGGTGCCCATCCTGGTCGAGCTGGACGGCGACGTAAACGGCCACAAG
TTCAGCGTGTCCGGCGAGGGCGAGGGCGATGCCACCTACGGCAAGCTGACCCTGAAGCTGATCTGCACCA
CCGGCAAGCTGCCCGTGCCCTGGCCCACCCTCGTGACCACCCTGGGCTACGGCCTTCAGTGCTTCGCCCG
CTACCCCGACCACATGAAGCAGCACGACTTCTTCAAGTCCGCCATGCCCGAAGGCTACGTCCAGGAGCGC
ACCATCTTCTTCAAGGACGACGGCAACTACAAGACCCGCGCCGAGGTGAAGTTCGAGGGCGACACCCTGG
TGAACCGCATCGAGCTGAAGGGCATCGACTTCAAGGAGGACGGCAACATCCTGGGGCACAAGCTGGAGTA
CAACTACAACAGCCACAACGTCTATATCACCGCCGACAAGCAGAAGAACGGCATCAAGGCCAACTTCAAG
ATCCGCCACAACATCGAGGAATTCCTGCCCCCCCTGGAGCGCCTGACCCTGTAATCTAGAGGGCCCTATT
CTATAGTGTCACCTAAATGCTAGAGCTCGCTGATCAGCCTCGACTGTGCCTTCTAGTTGCCAGCCATCTG
TTGTTTGCCCCTCCCCCGTGCCTTCCTTGACCCTGGAAGGTGCCACTCCCACTGTCCTTTCCTAATAAAA
TGAGGAAATTGCATCGCATTGTCTGAGTAGGTGTCATTCTATTCTGGGGGGTGGGGTGGGGCAGGACAGC
AAGGGGGAGGATTGGGAAGACAATAGCAGGCATGCTGGGGATGCGGTGGGCTCTATGGCTTCTGAGGCGG
AAAGAACCAGCTGGGGCTCTAGGGGGTATCCCC
[124 nt withheld, positions 3114-3237]
C
[91 nt withheld, positions 3239-3329]
A
[49 nt withheld, positions 3331-3379]
CCTTTGACGTTGGAGTCCACGTTCTTT
[37 nt withheld, positions 3407-3443]
ACCCTATCTCGGTCTATTCTTTTGATTTATAAGGGATTTTGCCGATTTCGGCCTATTGGTTAAAAAATGA
GCTGATTTAACAAAAATTTAACGCGAATTAATTCTGTGGAATGTGTGTCAGTTAGGGTGTGGAAAGTCCC
CAGGCTCCCCAGCAGGCAGAAGTATGCAAAGCATGCATCTCAATTAGTCAGCAACCAGGTGTGGAAAGTC
CCCAGGCTCCCCAGCAGGCAGAAGTATGCAAAGCATGCATCTCAATTAGTCAGCAACCATAGTCCCGCCC
CTAACTCCGCCCATCCCGCCCCTAACTCCGCCCAGTTCCGCCCATTCTCCGCCCCATGGCTGACTAATTT
TTTTTATTTATGCAGAGGCCGAGGCCGCCTCTGCCTCTGAGCTATTCCAGAAGTAGTGAGGAGGCTTTTT
TGGAGGCCTAGGCTTTTGCAAAAAGCTCCCGGGAGCTTGTATATCCATTTTCGGATCTGATCAAGAGACA
GGATGAGGATCGTTTCGCATGATTGAACAAGATGGATTGCACGCAGGTTCTCCGGCCGCTTGGGTGGAGA
GGCTATTCGGCTATGACTGGGCACAACAGACAATCGGCTGCTCTGATGCCGCCGTGTTCCGGCTGTCAGC
GCAGGGGCGCCCGGTTCTTTTTGTCAAGACCGACCTGTCCGGTGCCCTGAATGAACTGCAGGACGAGGCA
GCGCGGCTATCGTGGCTGGCCACGACGGGCGTTCCTTGCGCAGCTGTGCTCGACGTTGTCACTGAAGCGG
GAAGGGACTGGCTGCTATTGGGCGAAGTGCCGGGGCAGGATCTCCTGTCATCTCACCTTGCTCCTGCCGA
GAAAGTATCCATCATGGCTGATGCAATGCGGCGGCTGCATACGCTTGATCCGGCTACCTGCCCATTCGAC
CACCAAGCGAAACATCGCATCGAGCGAGCACGTACTCGGATGGAAGCCGGTCTTGTCGATCAGGATGATC
TGGACGAAGAGCATCAGGGGCTCGCGCCAGCCGAACTGTTCGCCAGGCTCAAGGCGCGCATGCCCGACGG
CGAGGATCTCGTCGTGACCCATGGCGATGCCTGCTTGCCGAATATCATGGTGGAAAATGGCCGCTTTTCT
GGATTCATCGACTGTGGCCGGCTGGGTGTGGCGGACCGCTATCAGGACATAGCGTTGGCTACCCGTGATA
TTGCTGAAGAGCTTGGCGGCGAATGGGCTGACCGCTTCCTCGTGCTTTACGGTATCGCCGCTCCCGATTC
GCAGCGCATCGCCTTCTATCGCCTTCTTGACGAGTTCTTCTGAGCGGGACTCTGGGGTTCGAAATGACCG
ACCAAGCGACGCCCAACCTGCCATCACGAGATTTCGATTCCACCGCCGCCTTCTATGAAAGGTTGGGCTT
CGGAATCGTTTTCCGGGACGCCGGCTGGATGATCCTCCAGCGCGGGGATCTCATGCTGGAGTTCTTCGCC
CACCCCAACTTGTTTATTGCAGCTTATAATGGTTACAAATAAAGCAATAGCATCACAAATTTCACAAATA
AAGCATTTTTTTCACTGCATTCTAGTTGTGGTTTGTCCAAACTCATCAATGTATCTTATCATGTCTGTAT
ACCGTCGACCTCTAGCTAGAGCTTGGCGTAATCATGGTCATAGCTGTTTCCTGTGTGAAATTGTTATCCG
CTCACAATTCCACACAACATACGAGCCGGAAGCATAAAGTGTAAAGCCTGGGGTGCCTAATGAGTGAGCT
AACTCACATTAATTGCGTTGCGCTCACTGCCCGCTTTCCAGTCGGGAAACCTGTCGTGCCAGCTGCATTA
ATGAATCGGCCAACGCGCGGGGAGAGGCGGTTTGCGTATTGGGCGCTCTTCCGCTTCCTCGCTCACTGAC
TCGCTGCGCTCGGTCGTTCGGCTGCGGCGAGCGGTATCAGCTCACTCAAAGGCGGTAATACGGTTATCCA
CAGAATCAGGGGATAACGCAGGAAAGAACATGTGAGCAAAAGGCCAGCAAAAGGCCAGGAACCGTAAAAA
GGCCGCGTTGCTGGCGTTTTTCCATAGGCTCCGCCCCCCTGACGAGCATCACAAAAATCGACGCTCAAGT
CAGAGGTGGCGAAACCCGACAGGACTATAAAGATACCAGGCGTTTCCCCCTGGAAGCTCCCTCGTGCGCT
CTCCTGTTCCGACCCTGCCGCTTACCGGATACCTGTCCGCCTTTCTCCCTTCGGGAAGCGTGGCGCTTTC
TCATAGCTCACGCTGTAGGTATCTCAGTTCGGTGTAGGTCGTTCGCTCCAAGCTGGGCTGTGTGCACGAA
CCCCCCGTTCAGCCCGACCGCTGCGCCTTATCCGGTAACTATCGTCTTGAGTCCAACCCGGTAAGACACG
ACTTATCGCCACTGGCAGCAGCCACTGGTAACAGGATTAGCAGAGCGAGGTATGTAGGCGGTGCTACAGA
GTTCTTGAAGTGGTGGCCTAACTACGGCTACACTAGAAGAACAGTATTTGGTATCTGCGCTCTGCTGAAG
CCAGTTACCTTCGGAAAAAGAGTTGGTAGCTCTTGATCCGGCAAACAAACCACCGCTGGTAGCGGTGGTT
TTTTTGTTTGCAAGCAGCAGATTACGCGCAGAAAAAAAGGATCTCAAGAAGATCCTTTGATCTTTTCTAC
GGGGTCTGACGCTCAGTGGAACGAAAACTCACGTTAAGGGATTTTGGTCATGAGATTATCAAAAAGGATC
TTCACCTAGATCCTTTTAAATTAAAAATGAAGTTTTAAATCAATCTAAAGTATATATGAGTAAACTTGGT
CTGACAGTTACCAATGCTTAATCAGTGAGGCACCTATCTCAGCGATCTGTCTATTTCGTTCATCCATAGT
TGCCTGACTCCCCGTCGTGTAGATAACTACGATACGGGAGGGCTTACCATCTGGCCCCAGTGCTGCAATG
ATACCGCGAGACCCACGCTCACCGGCTCCAGATTTATCAGCAATAAACCAGCCAGCCGGAAGGGCCGAGC
GCAGAAGTGGTCCTGCAACTTTATCCGCCTCCATCCAGTCTATTAATTGTTGCCGGGAAGCTAGAGTAAG
TAGTTCGCCAGTTAATAGTTTGCGCAACGTTGTTGCCATTGCTACAGGCATCGTGGTGTCACGCTCGTCG
TTTGGTATGGCTTCATTCAGCTCCGGTTCCCAACGATCAAGGCGAGTTACATGATCCCCCATGTTGTGCA
AAAAAGCGGTTAGCTCCTTCGGTCCTCCGATCGTTGTCAGAAGTAAGTTGGCCGCAGTGTTATCACTCAT
GGTTATGGCAGCACTGCATAATTCTCTTACTGTCATGCCATCCGTAAGATGCTTTTCTGTGACTGGTGAG
TACTCAACCAAGTCATTCTGAGAATAGTGTATGCGGCGACCGAGTTGCTCTTGCCCGGCGTCAATACGGG
ATAATACCGCGCCACATAGCAGAACTTTAAAAGTGCTCATCATTGGAAAACGTTCTTCGGGGCGAAAACT
CTCAAGGATCTTACCGCTGTTGAGATCCAGTTCGATGTAACCCACTCGTGCACCCAACTGATCTTCAGCA
TCTTTTACTTTCACCAGCGTTTCTGGGTGAGCAAAAACAGGAAGGCAAAATGCCGCAAAAAAGGGAATAA
GGGCGACACGGAAATGTTGAATACTCATACTCTTCCTTTTTCAATATTATTGAAGCATTTATCAGGGTTA
TTGTCTCATGAGCGGATACATATTTGAATGTATTTAGAAAAATAAACAAATAGGGGTTCCGCGCACATTT
CCCCGAAAAGTGCCACCTGACGTCGACGGATCGGGAGATCTCCCGATCCCCTATGGTGCACTCTCAGTAC
AATCTGCTCTGATGCCGCATAGTTAAGCCAGTATCTGCTCCCTGCTTGTGTGTTGGAGGTCGCTGAGTAG
TGCGCGAGCAAAATTTAAGCTACAACAAGGCAAGGCTTGACCGACAATTGCATGAAGAATCTGCTTAGGG
TTAGGCGTTTTGCGCTGCTTCGCGATGTACGGGCCAGATATACGCGTT
Features (pLannotate 1.2.2; 27 found; start..end, strand, type, name):
      1..380     +  enhancer       CMV enhancer: human cytomegalovirus immediate early enhancer
    381..584     +  promoter       CMV promoter: human cytomegalovirus (CMV) immediate early promoter
    580..613     +  LTR            5' LTR (truncated) (fragment): truncated 5' long terminal repeat (LTR) from HIV-1
    629..647     +  promoter       T7 promoter: promoter for bacteriophage T7 RNA polymerase
    688..708     +  CDS            capTEV™ (fragment): composite tag for in vivo biotinylation, TEV protease cleavage, and 6xHis tagging
    709..741     +  CDS            T7 tag (gene 10 leader): leader peptide from bacteriophage T7 gene 10 promotes efficient translation in E. coli
    745..768     +  CDS            Xpress™ tag: Xpress™ epitope tag, including an enterokinase recognition and cleavage site
    775..1491    +  CDS            mCerulean3: mCerulean3 is a basic (constitutively fluorescent) cyan fluorescent protein published in 2011, derived from Aequorea victoria. It is reported to be a somewhat slowly-maturing monomer with very low acid sensitivity.
   1501..1923    +  CDS            RAD53 (fragment): RAD53_YEAST - Also known as MEC2, SAD1, SPK1. Experimental evidence at protein level: Swiss-Prot protein existence level 1. Controls S-phase checkpoint as well as G1 and G2 DNA damage checkpoints. Phosphorylates proteins on serine, threonine, and tyrosine. Prevents entry into anaphase and mitotic exit after DNA damage via regulation of the Polo kinase CDC5. Seems to be involved in the phosphorylation of RPH1. From Saccharomyces cerevisiae (strain ATCC 204508 / S288c) (Baker's yeast).
   2017..2748    +  CDS            cp173Venus: circularly permuted form of the Venus yellow fluorescent protein (Nagai et al., 2004) efficient FRET acceptor for CFP
   2755..2781    +  CDS            NES: nuclear export signal from the HIV Rev protein (Fischer et al., 1995)
   2800..2818    -  promoter       SP6 promoter: promoter for bacteriophage SP6 RNA polymerase
   2844..3068    +  polyA_signal   bGH poly(A) signal: bovine growth hormone polyadenylation signal
   3072..3093    +  promoter       SV40 promoter (fragment): SV40 enhancer and early promoter
   3114..3542    +  rep_origin     f1 ori (sequence partly withheld): f1 bacteriophage origin of replication; arrow indicates direction of (+) strand synthesis
   3556..3885    +  promoter       SV40 promoter: SV40 enhancer and early promoter
   3952..4743    +  CDS            neo: KKA2_KLEPN - Also known as kan, nptII. Experimental evidence at protein level: Swiss-Prot protein existence level 1. Resistance to kanamycin, neomycin, paromomycin, ribostamycin, butirosin and gentamicin B. From Klebsiella pneumoniae.
   4767..4925    +  CDS            ble (fragment): BLE_KLEPN - Experimental evidence at protein level: Swiss-Prot protein existence level 1. Binding protein with a strong affinity to the bleomycin family of antibiotics. Binds to CL990; an antimitotic-antibiotic compound. From Klebsiella pneumoniae.
   4920..5041    +  polyA_signal   SV40 poly(A) signal: SV40 polyadenylation signal
   5114..5130    -  protein_bind   lac operator: The lac repressor binds to the lac operator to inhibit transcription in E. coli. This inhibition can be relieved by adding lactose or isopropyl-β-D-thiogalactopyranoside (IPTG). lac repressor encoded by lacI
   5138..5168    -  promoter       lac promoter: promoter for the E. coli lac operon
   5183..5204    -  protein_bind   CAP binding site: CAP binding activates transcription in the presence of cAMP. E. coli catabolite activator protein
   5217..5309    -  CDS            lacI (fragment): lac repressor; lacI; The lac repressor binds to the lac operator to inhibit transcription in E. coli. This inhibition can be relieved by adding lactose or isopropyl-β-D-thiogalactopyranoside (IPTG).
   5492..6080    -  rep_origin     ori: high-copy-number ColE1/pMB1/pBR322/pUC origin of replication
   6251..7111    -  CDS            AmpR: β-lactamase; bla; confers resistance to ampicillin, carbenicillin, and related antibiotics
   7112..7216    -  promoter       AmpR promoter: bla
   7275..7327    -  misc_feature   bom (fragment): basis of mobility region from pBR322
