[The description below was written by a language model from this plasmid's Addgene catalogue record and pLannotate feature annotations shown in this document.]
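Description:
Cyto-ABKAR is a mammalian expression plasmid built on the pcDNA3 backbone that encodes a cytosol-targeted, genetically encoded FRET biosensor for AMP-activated protein kinase (AMPK) activity. It is maintained in E. coli through a high-copy ColE1/pUC-type origin and an ampicillin resistance gene. It also carries an f1 origin and an SV40 promoter-driven neomycin phosphotransferase cassette with an SV40 poly(A) signal, which would allow G418 selection of stably transfected mammalian cells.

The sensor open reading frame is transcribed from the CMV immediate early enhancer/promoter and terminated by the bovine growth hormone polyadenylation signal. T7 and SP6 promoters flank the insert. According to the feature table, the coding region begins with a short leader containing a T7 gene 10 tag and an Xpress epitope, preceded by a fragment that appears to be a His-tag region. This is followed by the cyan donor mCerulean3, a fragment of yeast Rad53, an unannotated stretch of roughly 90 nucleotides, and the yellow acceptor cp173Venus. The Rad53 fragment probably supplies a phosphothreonine-binding FHA domain, and the unannotated stretch probably holds the AMPK substrate peptide and linker, although the record does not state either point. In sensors of this design, phosphorylation of the substrate promotes its intramolecular binding to the phospho-binding domain, changing the distance or orientation between the fluorophores and therefore the FRET ratio.

A C-terminal nuclear export signal keeps the reporter in the cytoplasm, giving the "Cyto" designation. The construct is used for live-cell imaging of AMPK activity in the cytosolic compartment of transfected mammalian cells, in the context of studying compartmentalized AMPK signaling.
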