Addgene plasmid #61510: Cyto-ABKAR
Purpose: Expression of AMPK biosensor
Depositing lab: Takanari Inoue & Jin Zhang. Depositing organization: Johns Hopkins University and School of Medicine. Publication: Compartmentalized AMPK signaling illuminated by genetically encoded molecular sensors and actuators. Miyamoto T, Rho E, Sample V, Akano H, Magari M, Ueno T, Gorshkov K, Chen M, Tokumitsu H, Zhang J, Inoue T. Cell Rep. 2015 Apr 28;11(4):657-70. doi: 10.1016/j.celrep.2015.03.057. Epub 2015 Apr 16. PubMed 25892241.
Backbone
  Vector backbone: pcDNA3
  Backbone manufacturer: Invitrogen
  Vector type: Mammalian Expression
Growth in bacteria
  Bacterial resistance: Ampicillin, 100 μg/mL
  Growth temperature: 37°C
  Growth strain: DH5alpha
  Copy number: Unknown
Gene/Insert
  Gene/Insert name: AMPK Biosensor
  Promoter: CMV
  Tag / fusion protein: NES (C terminal on insert)
  Cloning method: Unknown
  Sequencing primers: 5′ CMV Forward; 3′ BGH-rev
Terms and licenses: Academic/Nonprofit Terms; Industry Terms: Not Available to Industry
Depositor comments: NES: GAATTCCTGCCCCCCCTGGAGCGCCTGACCCTGTAA
How to cite: Cyto-ABKAR was a gift from Takanari Inoue & Jin Zhang (Addgene plasmid # 61510 ; http://n2t.net/addgene:61510 ; RRID:Addgene_61510)
