>Addgene plasmid #61510 | Cyto-ABKAR | depositor partial sequence | sequence record 100227 | Author's partial sequence
GGATCCCATGGTGAGCAAGGGCGAGGAGCTGTTCACCGGGGTGGTGCCCATCCTGGTCGAGCTGGACGGC
GACGTAAACGGCCACAAGTTCAGCGTGTCCGGCGAGGGCGAGGGCGATGCCACCTACGGCAAGCTGACCC
TGAAGTTCATCTGCACCACCGGCAAGCTGCCCGTGCCCTGGCCCACCCTCGTGACCACCCTGAGCTGGGG
CGTGCAGTGCTTCGCCCGCTACCCCGACCACATGAAGCAGCACGACTTCTTCAAGTCCGCCATGCCCGAA
GGCTACGTCCAGGAGCGCACCATCTTCTTCAAGGACGACGGCAACTACAAGACCCGCGCCGAGGTGAAGT
TCGAGGGCGACACCCTGGTGAACCGCATCGAGCTGAAGGGCATCGACTTCAAGGAGGACGGCAACATCCT
GGGGCACAAGCTGGAGTACAACGCCATCCACGGCAACGTCTATATCACCGCCGACAAGCAGAAGAACGGC
ATCAAGGCCAACTTCGGCCTCAACTGCAACATCGAGGACGGCAGCGTGCAGCTCGCCGACCACTACCAGC
AGAACACCCCCATCGGCGACGGCCCCGTGCTGCTGCCCGACAACCACTACCTGAGCACCCAGTCCAAGCT
GAGCAAAGACCCCAACGAGAAGCGCGATCACATGGTCCTGCTGGAGTTCGTGACCGCCGCCGGGATCACT
CTCGGCATGGACGAGCTGTACAAGCGCATGCATAAGTTTTCTCAAGAACAGATCGGCGAAAACATTGTGT
GCAGGGTCATTTGTACCACGGGTCAAATTCCCATCCGAGATTTGTCAGCTGATATTTCACAAGTGCTTAA
GGAAAAACGATCCATAAAGAAAGTTTGGACATTTGGTAGAAACCCAGCCTGTGACTATCATTTAGGAAAC
ATTTCAAGACTGTCAAATAAGCATTTCCAAATACTACTAGGAGAAGACGGTAACCTTTTATTGAATGACA
TTTCCACTAATGGGACCTGGTTAAATGGGCAAAAAGTCGAGAAGAACAGCAATCAGTTACTGTCTCAAGG
TGATGAAATAACCGTTGGTGTAGGCGTGGAATCAGATATTTTATCTCTGGTCATTTTCATAAACGACAAA
TTTAAGCAGTGCCTCGAGCAGAACAAAGTTGATCGCTCTGCAGGTAAGCCAGGCAGCGGCGAGGGCAGCA
CCAAGATGCGTCGTGTCGCCACCCTGGTGGACCTCGGCACCGGCGGCAGCGAGCTCATGGGCGGCGTGCA
GCTCGCCGACCACTACCAGCAGAACACCCCCATCGGCGACGGCCCCGTGCTGCTGCCCGACAACCACTAC
CTGAGCTACCAGTCCAAGCTGAGCAAAGACCCCAACGAGAAGCGCGATCACATGGTCCTGCTGGAGTTCG
TGACCGCCGCCGGGATCACTCTCGGCATGGACGAGCTGTACAAGGGAGGTACCGGTGGATCTATGGTGAG
CAAGGGCGAGGAGCTGTTCACCGGGGTGGTGCCCATCCTGGTCGAGCTGGACGGCGACGTAAACGGCCAC
AAGTTCAGCGTGTCCGGCGAGGGCGAGGGCGATGCCACCTACGGCAAGCTGACCCTGAAGCTGATCTGCA
CCACCGGCAAGCTGCCCGTGCCCTGGCCCACCCTCGTGACCACCCTGGGCTACGGCCTTCAGTGCTTCGC
CCGCTACCCCGACCACATGAAGCAGCACGACTTCTTCAAGTCCGCCATGCCCGAAGGCTACGTCCAGGAG
CGCACCATCTTCTTCAAGGACGACGGCAACTACAAGACCCGCGCCGAGGTGAAGTTCGAGGGCGACACCC
TGGTGAACCGCATCGAGCTGAAGGGCATCGACTTCAAGGAGGACGGCAACATCCTGGGGCACAAGCTGGA
GTACAACTACAACAGCCACAACGTCTATATCACCGCCGACAAGCAGAAGAACGGCATCAAGGCCAACTTC
AAGATCCGCCACAACATCGAGGAATTCCTGCCCCCCCTGGAGCGCCTGACCCTGTAA
