>Addgene plasmid #61510 | Cyto-ABKAR | addgene partial sequence | sequence record 101042 | CMV-F 5'-CGCAAATGGGCGGTAGGCGTG-3'
ACTGCTTACTGGCTTATCGAAATTAATACGACTCACTATAGGGAGACCCAAGCTTGCGGCCGCCACCATG
GTGCGGGGTTCTCATCATCATCATCATCATGGTATGGCTAGCATGACTGGTGGACAGCAAATGGGTCGGG
ATCTGTACGACGATGACGATAAGGATCCCATGGTGAGCAAGGGCGAGGAGCTGTTCACCGGGGTGGTGCC
CATCCTGGTCGAGCTGGACGGCGACGTAAACGGCCACAAGTTCAGCGTGTCCGGCGAGGGCGAGGGCGAT
GCCACCTACGGCAAGCTGACCCTGAAGTTCATCTGCACCACCGGCAAGCTGCCCGTGCCCTGGCCCACCC
TCGTGACCACCCTGAGCTGGGGCGTGCAGTGCTTCGCCCGCTACCCCGACCACATGAAGCAGCACGACTT
CTTCAAGTCCGCCATGCCCGAAGGCTACGTCCAGGAGCGCACCATCTTCTTCAAGGACGACGGCAACTAC
AAGACCCGCGCCGAGGTGAAGTTCGAGGGCGACACCCTGGTGAACCGCATCGAGCTGAAGGGCATCGACT
TCAAGGAGGACGGCAACATCCTGGGGCACAAGCTGGAGTACAACGCCATCCACGGCAACGTCTATATCAC
CGCCGACAAGCAGAAGAACGGCATCAAGGCCAACTTCGGCCTCAACTGCAACATCGAGGACGGCAGCGTG
CAGCTCGCCGACCACTACCAGCAGAACACCCCCATCGGCGACGGCCCCGTGCTGCTGCCCGACAACCACT
ACCTGAGCACCCAGTCCAAGCTGAGCAAAGACCCCAACGAGAAGCGCGATCACATGGTCCTGCTGGAGTT
CGTGACCGCCGCCGGGAT
