>Addgene plasmid #61510 | Cyto-ABKAR | addgene partial sequence | sequence record 101043 | BGH-rev 5'-TAGAAGGCACAGTCGAGG-3'
ACCTCGGCACCGGCGGCAGCGAGCTCATGGGCGGCGTGCAGCTCGCCGACCACTACCAGCAGAACACCCC
CATCGGCGACGGCCCCGTGCTGCTGCCCGACAACCACTACCTGAGCTACCAGTCCAAGCTGAGCAAAGAC
CCCAACGAGAAGCGCGATCACATGGTCCTGCTGGAGTTCGTGACCGCCGCCGGGATCACTCTCGGCATGG
ACGAGCTGTACAAGGGAGGTACCGGTGGATCTATGGTGAGCAAGGGCGAGGAGCTGTTCACCGGGGTGGT
GCCCATCCTGGTCGAGCTGGACGGCGACGTAAACGGCCACAAGTTCAGCGTGTCCGGCGAGGGCGAGGGC
GATGCCACCTACGGCAAGCTGACCCTGAAGCTGATCTGCACCACCGGCAAGCTGCCCGTGCCCTGGCCCA
CCCTCGTGACCACCCTGGGCTACGGCCTTCAGTGCTTCGCCCGCTACCCCGACCACATGAAGCAGCACGA
CTTCTTCAAGTCCGCCATGCCCGAAGGCTACGTCCAGGAGCGCACCATCTTCTTCAAGGACGACGGCAAC
TACAAGACCCGCGCCGAGGTGAAGTTCGAGGGCGACACCCTGGTGAACCGCATCGAGCTGAAGGGCATCG
ACTTCAAGGAGGACGGCAACATCCTGGGGCACAAGCTGGAGTACAACTACAACAGCCACAACGTCTATAT
CACCGCCGACAAGCAGAAGAACGGCATCAAGGCCAACTTCAAGATCCGCCACAACATCGAGGAATTCCTG
CCCCCCCTGGAGCGCCTGACCCTGTAATCTAGA
