>Addgene plasmid #61510 | Cyto-ABKAR | addgene partial sequence | sequence record 101763 | YPL153C-F 5'-GGTAGAAACCCAGCCTGTGA-3'
GCATTTCCAAATACTACTAGGAGAAGACGGTAACCTTTTATTGAATGACATTTCCACTAATGGGACCTGG
TTAAATGGGCAAAAAGTCGAGAAGAACAGCAATCAGTTACTGTCTCAAGGTGATGAAATAACCGTTGGTG
TAGGCGTGGAATCAGATATTTTATCTCTGGTCATTTTCATAAACGACAAATTTAAGCAGTGCCTCGAGCA
GAACAAAGTTGATCGCTCTGCAGGTAAGCCAGGCAGCGGCGAGGGCAGCACCAAGATGCGTCGTGTCGCC
ACCCTGGTGGACCTCGGCACCGGCGGCAGCGAGCTCATGGGCGGCGTGCAGCTCGCCGACCACTACCAGC
AGAACACCCCCATCGGCGACGGCCCCGTGCTGCTGCCCGACAACCACTACCTGAGCTACCAGTCCAAGCT
GAGCAAAGACCCCAACGAGAAGCGCGATCACATGGTCCTGCTGGAGTTCGTGACCGCCGCCGGGATCACT
CTCGGCATGGACGAGCTGTACAAGGGAGGTACCGGTGGATCTATGGTGAGCAAGGGCGAGGAGCTGTTCA
CCGGGGTGGTGCCCATCCTGGTCGAGCTGGACGGCGACGTAAACGGCCACAAGTTCAGCGTGTCCGGCGA
GGGCGAGGGCGATGCCACCTACGGCAAGCTGACCCTGAAGCTGATCTGCACCACCGGCAAGCTGCCCGTG
CCCTGGCCCACCCTCGTGACCACCCTGGGCTACGGCCTTCAGTGCTTCGCCCGCTACCCCGACCACATGA
AGCAGCACGACTTCTTCAAGTCCGCCATG
